Addgene plasmid #141722: TFORF0827
Purpose: Lentiviral vector for overexpressing transcription factor ORFs with unique 24-bp barcodes. Barcodes facilitate identification of transcription factors in pooled screens.
Depositing lab: Feng Zhang. Depositing organization: Broad Institute. Publication: A transcription factor atlas of directed differentiation. Joung J, Ma S, Tay T, Geiger-Schuller KR, Kirchgatterer PC, Verdine VK, Guo B, Arias-Garcia MA, Allen WE, Singh A, Kuksenko O, Abudayyeh OO, Gootenberg JS, Fu Z, Macrae RK, Buenrostro JD, Regev A, Zhang F. Cell. 2023 Jan 5;186(1):209-229.e26. doi: 10.1016/j.cell.2022.11.026. PubMed 36608654.
Backbone
  Vector backbone: pLX_TRC317
  Backbone manufacturer: Broad Institute Genetic Perturbation Platform
  Backbone size w/o insert (bp): 8264
  Vector type: Mammalian Expression, Lentiviral
  Selectable markers: Puromycin
Growth in bacteria
  Bacterial resistance: Ampicillin, 100 μg/mL
  Growth temperature: 37°C
  Growth strain: NEB Stable
  Copy number: High Copy
Gene/Insert
  Gene/Insert name: LHX9
  Species: H. sapiens (human)
  Insert size (bp): 1268
  Entrez Gene: LHX9
  Promoter: EF1a
  Cloning method: Unknown
  Sequencing primers: 5′ GGGTGGAGACTGAAGTTAGGCCAG; 3′ CACATAGCGTAAAAGGAGCAACATAG
Terms and licenses: Academic/Nonprofit Terms; Industry Terms: Not Available to Industry
Depositor comments: NM_001014434,ENST00000367390 . The transcription factor ORF portion of this plasmid was synthesized by Genewiz. Please test multiple small colonies in case of plasmid recombination. To make this collection available in a timely manner, a portion of this collection was not fully sequenced by Addgene. If an Addgene verified full plasmid sequence is not available, please contact us prior to placing an order to request the full sequence.
How to cite: TFORF0827 was a gift from Feng Zhang (Addgene plasmid # 141722 ; http://n2t.net/addgene:141722 ; RRID:Addgene_141722)
