[The description below was written by a language model from this plasmid's Addgene catalogue record and pLannotate feature annotations shown in this document.]
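Description:
TFORF0827 is a third-generation-style, self-inactivating lentiviral expression plasmid built on the pLX_TRC317 backbone. It belongs to a barcoded library of human transcription factor open reading frames, and this member carries human LHX9, a LIM-homeobox factor. In bacteria it is maintained through a high-copy ColE1/pUC-type origin and selected with ampicillin via β-lactamase. An f1 origin and remnants of a lac/lacZα cloning region flanked by T3 and T7 promoters are also present in the backbone. The depositor warns that recombination can occur, as is common for plasmids carrying LTR repeats.

The viral portion begins with an RSV promoter fused to a truncated HIV-1 5' LTR, which allows Tat-independent production of genomic RNA in packaging cells. This is followed by the Ψ packaging signal with a gag fragment, and by the RRE for Rev-dependent nuclear export. Downstream, an SV40 early promoter/origin drives puromycin N-acetyltransferase for selection of transduced mammalian cells. A cPPT/CTS element, which aids nuclear import of the provirus, follows that cassette. The EF-1α promoter then drives constitutive expression of the LHX9 ORF, and a WPRE enhances transcript stability and expression ahead of the ΔU3 3' LTR and an SV40 polyadenylation signal.

The record describes a unique 24-bp barcode associated with each ORF. This barcode is not annotated in the feature table, so its exact position is not stated; a short U6 promoter-like fragment is annotated between the ORF and the WPRE. The barcode lets the overexpressed factor be identified by sequencing, so the construct suits both pooled overexpression screens, such as those for directed differentiation, and individual LHX9 overexpression.
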