Features (pLannotate 1.2.2; 31 found; start..end, strand, type, name):
      5..231     +  promoter       RSV promoter: Rous sarcoma virus enhancer/promoter
    232..412     +  LTR            5' LTR (truncated): truncated 5' long terminal repeat (LTR) from HIV-1
    459..584     +  misc_feature   HIV-1 Ψ: packaging signal of human immunodeficiency virus type 1
    568..931     +  CDS            HIV-1 gag (fragment): gag protein from human immunodeficiency virus 1; gag
   1077..1310    +  misc_feature   RRE: The Rev response element (RRE) of HIV-1 allows for Rev-dependent mRNA export from the nucleus to the cytoplasm.
   1687..1713    +  CDS            Rev (fragment): human immunodeficiency virus 1 (HIV-1) Rev protein; rev; enhances nuclear export of unspliced and incompletely spliced viral mRNAs
   1720..1743    +  promoter       SV40 promoter (fragment): SV40 early promoter
   1744..1815    +  promoter       SV40 promoter (fragment): SV40 enhancer and early promoter
   1839..1974    +  rep_origin     SV40 ori: SV40 origin of replication
   2020..2616    +  CDS            PuroR (fragment): puromycin N-acetyltransferase; pac from Streptomyces; confers resistance to puromycin
   2665..2782    +  misc_feature   cPPT/CTS: central polypurine tract and central termination sequence of HIV-1
   2847..2913    +  CDS            small t antigen (fragment): SV40 (simian virus 40) small t antigen
   2920..4098    +  promoter       EF-1α promoter: strong constitutive promoter for human elongation factor EF-1α
   4142..5278    +  CDS            LHX9: LHX9_HUMAN - Experimental evidence at protein level: Swiss-Prot protein existence level 1. Involved in gonadal development. From Homo sapiens (Human).
   5294..5347    +  promoter       U6 promoter (fragment): RNA polymerase III promoter for human U6 snRNA
   5389..5977    +  misc_feature   WPRE: woodchuck hepatitis virus posttranscriptional regulatory element
   6028..6047    +  misc_feature   cPPT/CTS (fragment): central polypurine tract and central termination sequence of HIV-1
   6049..6282    +  LTR            3' LTR (ΔU3): self-inactivating 3' long terminal repeat (LTR) from HIV-1
   6360..6481    +  polyA_signal   SV40 poly(A) signal: SV40 polyadenylation signal
   6521..6656    +  rep_origin     SV40 ori: SV40 origin of replication
   6677..6695    -  promoter       T7 promoter: promoter for bacteriophage T7 RNA polymerase
   6703..6858    +  CDS            lacZα (fragment): LacZα fragment of β-galactosidase; lacZ fragment
   6863..7291    +  rep_origin     f1 ori (sequence partly withheld): f1 bacteriophage origin of replication; arrow indicates direction of (+) strand synthesis
   7344..7448    +  promoter       AmpR promoter: bla
   7449..8309    +  CDS            AmpR: β-lactamase; bla; confers resistance to ampicillin, carbenicillin, and related antibiotics
   8480..9068    +  rep_origin     ori: high-copy-number ColE1/pMB1/pBR322/pUC origin of replication
   9251..9343    +  CDS            lacI (fragment): lac repressor; lacI; The lac repressor binds to the lac operator to inhibit transcription in E. coli. This inhibition can be relieved by adding lactose or isopropyl-β-D-thiogalactopyranoside (IPTG).
   9356..9377    +  protein_bind   CAP binding site: CAP binding activates transcription in the presence of cAMP. E. coli catabolite activator protein
   9392..9422    +  promoter       lac promoter: promoter for the E. coli lac operon
   9430..9446    +  protein_bind   lac operator: The lac repressor binds to the lac operator to inhibit transcription in E. coli. This inhibition can be relieved by adding lactose or isopropyl-β-D-thiogalactopyranoside (IPTG). lac repressor encoded by lacI
   9491..9509    +  promoter       T3 promoter: promoter for bacteriophage T3 RNA polymerase
>Addgene plasmid #141722 | TFORF0827 | addgene full sequence | sequence record 404216 | Addgene NGS Result
TTAATGTAGTCTTATGCAATACTCTTGTAGTCTTGCAACATGGTAACGATGAGTTAGCAACATGCCTTAC
AAGGAGAGAAAAAGCACCGTGCATGCCGATTGGTGGAAGTAAGGTGGTACGATCGTGCCTTATTAGGAAG
GCAACAGACGGGTCTGACATGGATTGGACGAACCACTGAATTGCCGCATTGCAGAGATATTGTATTTAAG
TGCCTAGCTCGATACATAAACGGGTCTCTCTGGTTAGACCAGATCTGAGCCTGGGAGCTCTCTGGCTAAC
TAGGGAACCCACTGCTTAAGCCTCAATAAAGCTTGCCTTGAGTGCTTCAAGTAGTGTGTGCCCGTCTGTT
GTGTGACTCTGGTAACTAGAGATCCCTCAGACCCTTTTAGTCAGTGTGGAAAATCTCTAGCAGTGGCGCC
CGAACAGGGACTTGAAAGCGAAAGGGAAACCAGAGGAGCTCTCTCGACGCAGGACTCGGCTTGCTGAAGC
GCGCACGGCAAGAGGCGAGGGGCGGCGACTGGTGAGTACGCCAAAAATTTTGACTAGCGGAGGCTAGAAG
GAGAGAGATGGGTGCGAGAGCGTCAGTATTAAGCGGGGGAGAATTAGATCGCGATGGGAAAAAATTCGGT
TAAGGCCAGGGGGAAAGAAAAAATATAAATTAAAACATATAGTATGGGCAAGCAGGGAGCTAGAACGATT
CGCAGTTAATCCTGGCCTGTTAGAAACATCAGAAGGCTGTAGACAAATACTGGGACAGCTACAACCATCC
CTTCAGACAGGATCAGAAGAACTTAGATCATTATATAATACAGTAGCAACCCTCTATTGTGTGCATCAAA
GGATAGAGATAAAAGACACCAAGGAAGCTTTAGACAAGATAGAGGAAGAGCAAAACAAAAGTAAGACCAC
CGCACAGCAAGCGGCCGCTGATCTTCAGACCTGGAGGAGGAGATATGAGGGACAATTGGAGAAGTGAATT
ATATAAATATAAAGTAGTAAAAATTGAACCATTAGGAGTAGCACCCACCAAGGCAAAGAGAAGAGTGGTG
CAGAGAGAAAAAAGAGCAGTGGGAATAGGAGCTTTGTTCCTTGGGTTCTTGGGAGCAGCAGGAAGCACTA
TGGGCGCAGCGTCAATGACGCTGACGGTACAGGCCAGACAATTATTGTCTGGTATAGTGCAGCAGCAGAA
CAATTTGCTGAGGGCTATTGAGGCGCAACAGCATCTGTTGCAACTCACAGTCTGGGGCATCAAGCAGCTC
CAGGCAAGAATCCTGGCTGTGGAAAGATACCTAAAGGATCAACAGCTCCTGGGGATTTGGGGTTGCTCTG
GAAAACTCATTTGCACCACTGCTGTGCCTTGGAATGCTAGTTGGAGTAATAAATCTCTGGAACAGATTTG
GAATCACACGACCTGGATGGAGTGGGACAGAGAAATTAACAATTACACAAGCTTAATACACTCCTTAATT
GAAGAATCGCAAAACCAGCAAGAAAAGAATGAACAAGAATTATTGGAATTAGATAAATGGGCAAGTTTGT
GGAATTGGTTTAACATAACAAATTGGCTGTGGTATATAAAATTATTCATAATGATAGTAGGAGGCTTGGT
AGGTTTAAGAATAGTTTTTGCTGTACTTTCTATAGTGAATAGAGTTAGGCAGGGATATTCACCATTATCG
TTTCAGACCCACCTCCCAACCCCGAGGGGACCCATGCATTGCATCTCAATTAGTCAGCAACCAGGTGTGG
AAAGTCCCCAGGCTCCCCAGCAGGCAGAAGTATGCAAAGCATGCGTCTCAATTAGTCAGCAACCATAGTC
CCGCCCCTAACTCCGCCCATCCCGCCCCTAACTCCGCCCAGTTCCGCCCATTCTCCGCCCCATGGCTGAC
TAATTTTTTTTATTTATGCAGAGGCCGAGGCCGCCTCGGCCTCTGAGCTATTCCAGAAGTAGTGAGGAGG
CTTTTTTGGAGGCCTAGGCTTTTGCAAAAAGCTTTCTAGAGGTACCACCGGAGCTTACCATGACCGAGTA
CAAGCCCACGGTGCGCCTCGCCACCCGCGACGACGTCCCCAGGGCCGTACGCACCCTCGCCGCCGCGTTC
GCCGACTACCCCGCCACGCGCCACACCGTCGATCCGGACCGCCACATCGAGCGGGTCACCGAGCTGCAAG
AACTCTTCCTCACGCGCGTCGGGCTCGACATCGGCAAGGTGTGGGTCGCGGACGACGGCGCCGCCGTGGC
GGTCTGGACCACGCCGGAGAGCGTCGAAGCGGGGGCGGTGTTCGCCGAGATCGGCCCGCGCATGGCCGAG
TTGAGCGGTTCCCGGCTGGCCGCGCAGCAACAGATGGAAGGCCTCCTGGCGCCGCACCGGCCCAAGGAGC
CCGCGTGGTTCCTGGCCACCGTCGGCGTCTCGCCCGACCACCAGGGCAAGGGTCTGGGCAGCGCCGTCGT
GCTCCCCGGAGTGGAGGCGGCCGAGCGCGCCGGGGTGCCCGCCTTCCTGGAGACCTCCGCGCCCCGCAAC
CTCCCCTTCTACGAGCGGCTCGGCTTCACCGTCACCGCCGACGTCGAGGTGCCCGAAGGACCGCGCACCT
GGTGCATGACCCGCAAGCCCGGTGCCAGTTAACGAATTCTAGATCTTGAGACAAATGGCAGTATTCATCC
ACAATTTTAAAAGAAAAGGGGGGATTGGGGGGTACAGTGCAGGGGAAAGAATAGTAGACATAATAGCAAC
AGACATACAAACTAAAGAATTACAAAAACAAATTACAAAAATTCAAAATTTTCGGGTTTATTACAGGGAC
AGCAGAGATCCACTTTGGCGCCGGCTCGAGGCCTGCAGGTGCAAAGATGGATAAAGTTTTAAACAGAGAG
GAATCTTTGCAGCTAATGGACCTTCTAGGTCTTGAAAGGAGTGGGAATTGGCTCCGGTGCCCGTCAGTGG
GCAGAGCGCACATCGCCCACAGTCCCCGAGAAGTTGGGGGGAGGGGTCGGCAATTGAACCGGTGCCTAGA
GAAGGTGGCGCGGGGTAAACTGGGAAAGTGATGTCGTGTACTGGCTCCGCCTTTTTCCCGAGGGTGGGGG
AGAACCGTATATAAGTGCAGTAGTCGCCGTGAACGTTCTTTTTCGCAACGGGTTTGCCGCCAGAACACAG
GTAAGTGCCGTGTGTGGTTCCCGCGGGCCTGGCCTCTTTACGGGTTATGGCCCTTGCGTGCCTTGAATTA
CTTCCACCTGGCTGCAGTACGTGATTCTTGATCCCGAGCTTCGGGTTGGAAGTGGGTGGGAGAGTTCGAG
GCCTTGCGCTTAAGGAGCCCCTTCGCCTCGTGCTTGAGTTGAGGCCTGGCCTGGGCGCTGGGGCCGCCGC
GTGCGAATCTGGTGGCACCTTCGCGCCTGTCTCGCTGCTTTCGATAAGTCTCTAGCCATTTAAAATTTTT
GATGACCTGCTGCGACGCTTTTTTTCTGGCAAGATAGTCTTGTAAATGCGGGCCAAGATCTGCACACTGG
TATTTCGGTTTTTGGGGCCGCGGGCGGCGACGGGGCCCGTGCGTCCCAGCGCACATGTTCGGCGAGGCGG
GGCCTGCGAGCGCGGCCACCGAGAATCGGACGGGGGTAGTCTCAAGCTGGCCGGCCTGCTCTGGTGCCTG
GCCTCGCGCCGCCGTGTATCGCCCCGCCCTGGGCGGCAAGGCTGGCCCGGTCGGCACCAGTTGCGTGAGC
GGAAAGATGGCCGCTTCCCGGCCCTGCTGCAGGGAGCTCAAAATGGAGGACGCGGCGCTCGGGAGAGCGG
GCGGGTGAGTCACCCACACAAAGGAAAAGGGCCTTTCCGTCCTCAGCCGTCGCTTCATGTGACTCCACGG
AGTACCGGGCGCCGTCCAGGCACCTCGATTAGTTCTCGAGCTTTTGGAGTACGTCGTCTTTAGGTTGGGG
GGAGGGGTTTTATGCGATGGAGTTTCCCCACACTGAGTGGGTGGAGACTGAAGTTAGGCCAGCTTGGCAC
TTGATGTAATTCTCCTTGGAATTTGCCCTTTTTGAGTTTGGATCTTGGTTCATTCTCAAGCCTCAGACAG
TGGTTCAAAGTTTTTTTCTTCCATTTCAGGTGTCGTGAGGCTAGCACCGCCACCATGCTGAACGGTACCA
CTCTAGAGGCAGCCATGCTCTTTCACGGGATCTCCGGAGGCCACATCCAAGGCATCATGGAGGAGATGGA
GCGCAGATCCAAGACTGAGGCCCGTCTGGCCAAAGGCGCCCAGCTCAACGGCCGCGACGCGGGCATGCCC
CCGCTCAGCCCGGAGAAGCCCGCCCTGTGCGCCGGCTGCGGGGGCAAGATCTCGGACAGGTACTATCTGC
TGGCTGTGGACAAACAGTGGCATCTGAGATGCCTGAAGTGCTGTGAATGTAAGCTGGCCCTCGAGTCCGA
GCTCACCTGCTTTGCCAAGGACGGTAGCATTTACTGCAAGGAGGATTACTACAGAAGGTTCTCTGTGCAG
AGATGTGCCCGCTGCCACCTTGGCATTTCCGCCTCGGAGATGGTCATGCGCGCCCGAGACTCTGTCTACC
ACCTGAGCTGCTTCACCTGCTCCACTTGCAACAAGACTCTGACCACGGGCGACCATTTCGGCATGAAGGA
CAGCCTGGTGTACTGCCGCGCCCACTTCGAGACCCTCTTGCAAGGAGAGTATCCACCGCAGCTGAGCTAC
ACGGAGCTGGCGGCCAAGAGCGGCGGCCTGGCCCTGCCTTACTTCAACGGTACGGGCACCGTGCAGAAAG
GGCGGCCCCGGAAGCGGAAGAGCCCAGCGCTGGGAGTGGACATCGTCAATTACAACTCAGGTTGTAATGA
GAATGAGGCAGACCACTTGGACCGGGACCAGCAGCCTTATCCACCCTCGCAGAAGACCAAGCGCATGCGA
ACCTCTTTCAAGCATCACCAGCTCCGGACCATGAAATCCTACTTTGCCATCAACCACAACCCGGATGCCA
AGGACCTCAAGCAGCTTGCCCAGAAAACAGGTCTGACCAAAAGAGTTTTGCAGGTTTGGTTCCAAAACGC
ACGAGCCAAATTCAGAAGGAACCTTTTGCGGCAGGAGAATGGGGGTGTTGATAAAGCTGACGGCACGTCG
CTTCCGGCCCCGCCCTCAGCAGACAGCGGAGCTCTCACTCCACCCGGCACTGCGACCACTTTAACAGACC
TGACCAATCCCACTATCACTGTAGTGACATCCGTGACCTCTAACATGGACAGCCACGAATCCGGAAGCCC
CTCACAAACTACCTTAACAAACCTTTTCTAGTAATGAACTAGTCCGTAACTTGAAAGTATTTCGATTTCT
TGGCTTTATATATCTTGTGGAAAGGACGATACAGCGAGCGACGGTCGTTGAGGACGCGTTAAGTCGACAA
TCAACCTCTGGATTACAAAATTTGTGAAAGATTGACTGGTATTCTTAACTATGTTGCTCCTTTTACGCTA
TGTGGATACGCTGCTTTAATGCCTTTGTATCATGCTATTGCTTCCCGTATGGCTTTCATTTTCTCCTCCT
TGTATAAATCCTGGTTGCTGTCTCTTTATGAGGAGTTGTGGCCCGTTGTCAGGCAACGTGGCGTGGTGTG
CACTGTGTTTGCTGACGCAACCCCCACTGGTTGGGGCATTGCCACCACCTGTCAGCTCCTTTCCGGGACT
TTCGCTTTCCCCCTCCCTATTGCCACGGCGGAACTCATCGCCGCCTGCCTTGCCCGCTGCTGGACAGGGG
CTCGGCTGTTGGGCACTGACAATTCCGTGGTGTTGTCGGGGAAATCATCGTCCTTTCCTTGGCTGCTCGC
CTGTGTTGCCACCTGGATTCTGCGCGGGACGTCCTTCTGCTACGTCCCTTCGGCCCTCAATCCAGCGGAC
CTTCCTTCCCGCGGCCTGCTGCCGGCTCTGCGGCCTCTTCCGCGTCTTCGCCTTCGCCCTCAGACGAGTC
GGATCTCCCTTTGGGCCGCCTCCCCGCGTCGACTTTAAGACCAATGACTTACAAGGCAGCTGTAGATCTT
AGCCACTTTTTAAAAGAAAAGGGGGGACTGGAAGGGCTAATTCACTCCCAACGAAGACAAGATCTGCTTT
TTGCTTGTACTGGGTCTCTCTGGTTAGACCAGATCTGAGCCTGGGAGCTCTCTGGCTAACTAGGGAACCC
ACTGCTTAAGCCTCAATAAAGCTTGCCTTGAGTGCTTCAAGTAGTGTGTGCCCGTCTGTTGTGTGACTCT
GGTAACTAGAGATCCCTCAGACCCTTTTAGTCAGTGTGGAAAATCTCTAGCAGTACGTATAGTAGTTCAT
GTCATCTTATTATTCAGTATTTATAACTTGCAAAGAAATGAATATCAGAGAGTGAGAGGAACTTGTTTAT
TGCAGCTTATAATGGTTACAAATAAAGCAATAGCATCACAAATTTCACAAATAAAGCATTTTTTTCACTG
CATTCTAGTTGTGGTTTGTCCAAACTCATCAATGTATCTTATCATGTCTGGCTCTAGCTATCCCGCCCCT
AACTCCGCCCATCCCGCCCCTAACTCCGCCCAGTTCCGCCCATTCTCCGCCCCATGGCTGACTAATTTTT
TTTATTTATGCAGAGGCCGAGGCCGCCTCGGCCTCTGAGCTATTCCAGAAGTAGTGAGGAGGCTTTTTTG
GAGGCCTAGGGACGTACCCAATTCGCCCTATAGTGAGTCGTATTACGCGCGCTCACTGGCCGTCGTTTTA
CAACGTCGTGACTGGGAAAACCCTGGCGTTACCCAACTTAATCGCCTTGCAGCACATCCCCCTTTCGCCA
GCTGGCGTAATAGCGAAGAGGCCCGCACCGATCGCCCTTCCCAACAGTTGCGCAGCCTGAATGGCGAATG
GG
[124 nt withheld, positions 6863-6986]
C
[91 nt withheld, positions 6988-7078]
A
[49 nt withheld, positions 7080-7128]
CCTTTGACGTTGGAGTCCACGTTCTTT
[37 nt withheld, positions 7156-7192]
ACCCTATCTCGGTCTATTCTTTTGATTTATAAGGGATTTTGCCGATTTCGGCCTATTGGTTAAAAAATGA
GCTGATTTAACAAAAATTTAACGCGAATTTTAACAAAATATTAACGCTTACAATTTAGGTGGCACTTTTC
GGGGAAATGTGCGCGGAACCCCTATTTGTTTATTTTTCTAAATACATTCAAATATGTATCCGCTCATGAG
ACAATAACCCTGATAAATGCTTCAATAATATTGAAAAAGGAAGAGTATGAGTATTCAACATTTCCGTGTC
GCCCTTATTCCCTTTTTTGCGGCATTTTGCCTTCCTGTTTTTGCTCACCCAGAAACGCTGGTGAAAGTAA
AAGATGCTGAAGATCAGTTGGGTGCACGAGTGGGTTACATCGAACTGGATCTCAACAGCGGTAAGATCCT
TGAGAGTTTTCGCCCCGAAGAACGTTTTCCAATGATGAGCACTTTTAAAGTTCTGCTATGTGGCGCGGTA
TTATCCCGTATTGACGCCGGGCAAGAGCAACTCGGTCGCCGCATACACTATTCTCAGAATGACTTGGTTG
AGTACTCACCAGTCACAGAAAAGCATCTTACGGATGGCATGACAGTAAGAGAATTATGCAGTGCTGCCAT
AACCATGAGTGATAACACTGCGGCCAACTTACTTCTGACAACGATCGGAGGACCGAAGGAGCTAACCGCT
TTTTTGCACAACATGGGGGATCATGTAACTCGCCTTGATCGTTGGGAACCGGAGCTGAATGAAGCCATAC
CAAACGACGAGCGTGACACCACGATGCCTGTAGCAATGGCAACAACGTTGCGCAAACTATTAACTGGCGA
ACTACTTACTCTAGCTTCCCGGCAACAATTAATAGACTGGATGGAGGCGGATAAAGTTGCAGGACCACTT
CTGCGCTCGGCCCTTCCGGCTGGCTGGTTTATTGCTGATAAATCTGGAGCCGGTGAGCGTGGGTCTCGCG
GTATCATTGCAGCACTGGGGCCAGATGGTAAGCCCTCCCGTATCGTAGTTATCTACACGACGGGGAGTCA
GGCAACTATGGATGAACGAAATAGACAGATCGCTGAGATAGGTGCCTCACTGATTAAGCATTGGTAACTG
TCAGACCAAGTTTACTCATATATACTTTAGATTGATTTAAAACTTCATTTTTAATTTAAAAGGATCTAGG
TGAAGATCCTTTTTGATAATCTCATGACCAAAATCCCTTAACGTGAGTTTTCGTTCCACTGAGCGTCAGA
CCCCGTAGAAAAGATCAAAGGATCTTCTTGAGATCCTTTTTTTCTGCGCGTAATCTGCTGCTTGCAAACA
AAAAAACCACCGCTACCAGCGGTGGTTTGTTTGCCGGATCAAGAGCTACCAACTCTTTTTCCGAAGGTAA
CTGGCTTCAGCAGAGCGCAGATACCAAATACTGTTCTTCTAGTGTAGCCGTAGTTAGGCCACCACTTCAA
GAACTCTGTAGCACCGCCTACATACCTCGCTCTGCTAATCCTGTTACCAGTGGCTGCTGCCAGTGGCGAT
AAGTCGTGTCTTACCGGGTTGGACTCAAGACGATAGTTACCGGATAAGGCGCAGCGGTCGGGCTGAACGG
GGGGTTCGTGCACACAGCCCAGCTTGGAGCGAACGACCTACACCGAACTGAGATACCTACAGCGTGAGCT
ATGAGAAAGCGCCACGCTTCCCGAAGGGAGAAAGGCGGACAGGTATCCGGTAAGCGGCAGGGTCGGAACA
GGAGAGCGCACGAGGGAGCTTCCAGGGGGAAACGCCTGGTATCTTTATAGTCCTGTCGGGTTTCGCCACC
TCTGACTTGAGCGTCGATTTTTGTGATGCTCGTCAGGGGGGCGGAGCCTATGGAAAAACGCCAGCAACGC
GGCCTTTTTACGGTTCCTGGCCTTTTGCTGGCCTTTTGCTCACATGTTCTTTCCTGCGTTATCCCCTGAT
TCTGTGGATAACCGTATTACCGCCTTTGAGTGAGCTGATACCGCTCGCCGCAGCCGAACGACCGAGCGCA
GCGAGTCAGTGAGCGAGGAAGCGGAAGAGCGCCCAATACGCAAACCGCCTCTCCCCGCGCGTTGGCCGAT
TCATTAATGCAGCTGGCACGACAGGTTTCCCGACTGGAAAGCGGGCAGTGAGCGCAACGCAATTAATGTG
AGTTAGCTCACTCATTAGGCACCCCAGGCTTTACACTTTATGCTTCCGGCTCGTATGTTGTGTGGAATTG
TGAGCGGATAACAATTTCACACAGGAAACAGCTATGACCATGATTACGCCAAGCGCGCAATTAACCCTCA
CTAAAGGGAACAAAAGCTGGAGCTGCAAGC
