>Addgene plasmid #141722 | TFORF0827 | depositor partial sequence | sequence record 277303 | Insert
ACCGCCACCATGCTGAACGGTACCACTCTAGAGGCAGCCATGCTCTTTCACGGGATCTCCGGAGGCCACA
TCCAAGGCATCATGGAGGAGATGGAGCGCAGATCCAAGACTGAGGCCCGTCTGGCCAAAGGCGCCCAGCT
CAACGGCCGCGACGCGGGCATGCCCCCGCTCAGCCCGGAGAAGCCCGCCCTGTGCGCCGGCTGCGGGGGC
AAGATCTCGGACAGGTACTATCTGCTGGCTGTGGACAAACAGTGGCATCTGAGATGCCTGAAGTGCTGTG
AATGTAAGCTGGCCCTCGAGTCCGAGCTCACCTGCTTTGCCAAGGACGGTAGCATTTACTGCAAGGAGGA
TTACTACAGAAGGTTCTCTGTGCAGAGATGTGCCCGCTGCCACCTTGGCATTTCCGCCTCGGAGATGGTC
ATGCGCGCCCGAGACTCTGTCTACCACCTGAGCTGCTTCACCTGCTCCACTTGCAACAAGACTCTGACCA
CGGGCGACCATTTCGGCATGAAGGACAGCCTGGTGTACTGCCGCGCCCACTTCGAGACCCTCTTGCAAGG
AGAGTATCCACCGCAGCTGAGCTACACGGAGCTGGCGGCCAAGAGCGGCGGCCTGGCCCTGCCTTACTTC
AACGGTACGGGCACCGTGCAGAAAGGGCGGCCCCGGAAGCGGAAGAGCCCAGCGCTGGGAGTGGACATCG
TCAATTACAACTCAGGTTGTAATGAGAATGAGGCAGACCACTTGGACCGGGACCAGCAGCCTTATCCACC
CTCGCAGAAGACCAAGCGCATGCGAACCTCTTTCAAGCATCACCAGCTCCGGACCATGAAATCCTACTTT
GCCATCAACCACAACCCGGATGCCAAGGACCTCAAGCAGCTTGCCCAGAAAACAGGTCTGACCAAAAGAG
TTTTGCAGGTTTGGTTCCAAAACGCACGAGCCAAATTCAGAAGGAACCTTTTGCGGCAGGAGAATGGGGG
TGTTGATAAAGCTGACGGCACGTCGCTTCCGGCCCCGCCCTCAGCAGACAGCGGAGCTCTCACTCCACCC
GGCACTGCGACCACTTTAACAGACCTGACCAATCCCACTATCACTGTAGTGACATCCGTGACCTCTAACA
TGGACAGCCACGAATCCGGAAGCCCCTCACAAACTACCTTAACAAACCTTTTCTAGTAATGAACTAGTCC
GTAACTTGAAAGTATTTCGATTTCTTGGCTTTATATATCTTGTGGAAAGGACGATACAGCGAGCGACGGT
CGTTGAGG
