>Addgene plasmid #141722 | TFORF0827 | depositor partial sequence | sequence record 277304 | Barcode
TACAGCGAGCGACGGTCGTTGAGG
